Addgene plasmid #123182: pSB65 - pL0_tGFP-I (CDS1)
Purpose: Golden Gate (MoClo; CDS1) compatible turbo GFP gene from P. plumata with an intron for transient and stable expression in plants (moved to a CDS1 position from pICSL50016; Engler et al., 2014)
Depositing lab: Erin Cram & Carolyn Lee-Parsons. Depositing organization: Northeastern University. Publication: EASI Transformation: An Efficient Transient Expression Method for Analyzing Gene Function in Catharanthus roseus Seedlings. Mortensen S, Bernal-Franco D, Cole LF, Sathitloetsakun S, Cram EJ, Lee-Parsons CWT. Front Plant Sci. 2019 Jun 11;10:755. doi: 10.3389/fpls.2019.00755. eCollection 2019. PubMed 31263474.
Backbone
  Vector backbone: pICH41308
  Backbone manufacturer: Weber et al., 2011 (DOI:10.1371/journal.pone.0016765)
  Backbone size w/o insert (bp): 2247
  Vector type: Plant Expression ; part for plant expression
Growth in bacteria
  Bacterial resistance: Spectinomycin and Streptomycin, 50 & 50 μg/mL
  Growth temperature: 37°C
  Growth strain: DH5alpha
  Copy number: High Copy
Gene/Insert
  Gene/Insert name: turboGFP codon-optimised for plants (P. plumata) with intron, U5 small nuclear ribonucleoprotein component (A. thaliana)
  Species: Synthetic
  Insert size (bp): 907
  Mutation: No BpiI and BsaI sites; codon-optimised for plants
  Cloning method: Restriction Enzyme; 5′ cloning site Unknown (unknown if destroyed); 3′ cloning site Unknown (unknown if destroyed)
Terms and licenses: Academic/Nonprofit Terms; Industry Terms: Not Available to Industry
Depositor comments: Golden Gate (MoClo - Weber et al., 2011), CDS1 position, turboGFP (P. plumata) codon-optimised for plants with intron, U5 small nuclear ribonucleoprotein component (A. thaliana) for transient and stable expression in plants. (Moved to CDS1 position from pICSL50016; Engler et al., 2014)
How to cite: pSB65 - pL0_tGFP-I (CDS1) was a gift from Erin Cram & Carolyn Lee-Parsons (Addgene plasmid # 123182 ; http://n2t.net/addgene:123182 ; RRID:Addgene_123182)
