[The description below was written by a language model from this plasmid's Addgene catalogue record and pLannotate feature annotations shown in this document.]
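Description:
pSB65 - pL0_tGFP-I (CDS1) is a level 0 part plasmid for the Golden Gate Modular Cloning (MoClo) system, built in the pICH41308 backbone. It is not an expression vector in its own right. It stores a single standardised coding-sequence module in the CDS1 position, intended to be combined with separate promoter, untranslated region and terminator parts to assemble plant transcription units. The plasmid is about 3.2 kb and is maintained in E. coli at high copy through a ColE1/pUC-type origin. Selection relies on the aadA gene, which confers spectinomycin and streptomycin resistance. The short integrase, gentamicin acetyltransferase and lacI fragments in the feature table appear to be backbone remnants flanking the resistance cassette and cloning region rather than functional genes.

The 907 bp synthetic insert encodes turboGFP, a green fluorescent protein derived from the copepod Pontellina plumata. It is codon-optimised for plants and free of internal BpiI and BsaI sites, so it survives the type IIS digestions used in MoClo assembly. The coding sequence is interrupted by an intron. An intron of this kind is generally used to prevent production of functional reporter in bacteria such as Agrobacterium, so that fluorescence reports expression in plant cells. The sources disagree on the intron's identity: the catalogue entry describes it as coming from the Arabidopsis thaliana U5 small nuclear ribonucleoprotein component gene, whereas the automated annotation labels a 189 bp region as the potato ST-LS1 IV2 intron. Only a short CopGFP fragment was recognised by the annotation, probably because of the recoding. The part was moved into the CDS1 position from an earlier module and serves as a reporter for transient and stable plant expression.
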