Features (pLannotate 1.2.2; 8 found; start..end, strand, type, name):
     46..150     +  promoter       AmpR promoter: bla
    141..221     -  CDS            int (fragment): INT2_ECOLX - Protein inferred from homology: Swiss-Prot protein existence level 3. Putative integrase believed to be involved in the insertion of antibiotic resistance genes into plasmids and transposons. From Escherichia coli.
    309..365     +  CDS            GmR (fragment): gentamycin acetyltransferase; aacC1; confers resistance to gentamycin
    372..1160    +  CDS            aadA: S3AD_ECOLX - Experimental evidence at protein level: Swiss-Prot protein existence level 1. Mediates bacterial resistance to the antibiotics streptomycin and spectinomycin. From Escherichia coli.
   1334..1922    +  rep_origin     ori: high-copy-number ColE1/pMB1/pBR322/pUC origin of replication
   2105..2154    +  CDS            lacI (fragment): lac repressor; lacI; The lac repressor binds to the lac operator to inhibit transcription in E. coli. This inhibition can be relieved by adding lactose or isopropyl-β-D-thiogalactopyranoside (IPTG).
   2552..2740    +  intron         IV2 intron: modified second intron of the potato ST-LS1 gene (Vancanneyt et al., 1990)
   2774..2794    +  CDS            CopGFP (fragment): green fluorescent protein 2 from Pontellina plumata, also known as ppluGFP2 (Shagin et al., 2004)
>Addgene plasmid #123182 | pSB65 - pL0_tGFP-I (CDS1) | addgene full sequence | sequence record 241413 | Addgene NGS Result
ATAATGGTTTCTTAGACGTCAGGTGGCACTTTTCGGGGAAATGTGCGCGGAACCCCTATTTGTTTATTTT
TCTAAATACATTCAAATATGTATCCGCTCATGAGACAATAACCCTGATAAATGCTTCAATAATATTGAAA
AAGGAAGAGTATGCGCTCACGCAACTGGTCCAGAACCTTGACCGAACGCAGCGGTGGTAACGGCGCAGTG
GCGGTTTTCATGGCTTGTTATGACTGTTTTTTTTTGGGGTACAGTCTATGCCTCGGGCATCCAAGCAGCA
AGCGCGTTACGCCGTGGGTCGATGTTTGATGTTATGGAGCAGCAACGATGTTACGCAGCAGGGCAGTCGC
CCTAAAACAAAGTTAAACATCATGAGGGAAGCGGTGATCGCCGAAGTATCGACTCAACTATCAGAGGTAG
TTGGCGTCATCGAGCGCCATCTCGAACCGACGTTGCTGGCCGTACATTTGTACGGCTCCGCAGTGGATGG
CGGCCTGAAGCCACACAGCGATATTGATTTGCTGGTTACGGTGACCGTAAGGCTTGATGAAACAACGCGG
CGAGCTTTGATCAACGACCTTTTGGAAACTTCGGCTTCCCCTGGAGAGAGCGAGATTCTCCGCGCTGTAG
AAGTCACCATTGTTGTGCACGACGACATCATTCCGTGGCGTTATCCAGCTAAGCGCGAACTGCAATTTGG
AGAATGGCAGCGCAATGACATTCTTGCAGGTATCTTCGAGCCAGCCACGATCGACATTGATCTGGCTATC
TTGCTGACAAAAGCAAGAGAACATAGCGTTGCCTTGGTAGGTCCAGCGGCGGAGGAACTCTTTGATCCGG
TTCCTGAACAGGATCTATTTGAGGCGCTAAATGAAACCTTAACGCTATGGAACTCGCCGCCCGACTGGGC
TGGCGATGAGCGAAATGTAGTGCTTACGTTGTCCCGCATTTGGTACAGCGCAGTAACCGGCAAAATCGCG
CCGAAGGATGTCGCTGCCGACTGGGCAATGGAGCGCCTGCCGGCCCAGTATCAGCCCGTCATACTTGAAG
CTAGACAGGCTTATCTTGGACAAGAAGAAGATCGCTTGGCCTCGCGCGCAGATCAGTTGGAAGAATTTGT
CCATTACGTAAAAGGCGAGATCACCAAGGTAGTCGGCAAATAACTGTCAGACCAAGTTTACTCATATATA
CTTTAGATTGATTTAAAACTTCATTTTTAATTTAAAAGGATCTAGGTGAAGATCCTTTTTGATAATCTCA
TGACCAAAATCCCTTAACGTGAGTTTTCGTTCCACTGAGCGTCAGACCCCGTAGAAAAGATCAAAGGATC
TTCTTGAGATCCTTTTTTTCTGCGCGTAATCTGCTGCTTGCAAACAAAAAAACCACCGCTACCAGCGGTG
GTTTGTTTGCCGGATCAAGAGCTACCAACTCTTTTTCCGAAGGTAACTGGCTTCAGCAGAGCGCAGATAC
CAAATACTGTTCTTCTAGTGTAGCCGTAGTTAGGCCACCACTTCAAGAACTCTGTAGCACCGCCTACATA
CCTCGCTCTGCTAATCCTGTTACCAGTGGCTGCTGCCAGTGGCGATAAGTCGTGTCTTACCGGGTTGGAC
TCAAGACGATAGTTACCGGATAAGGCGCAGCGGTCGGGCTGAACGGGGGGTTCGTGCACACAGCCCAGCT
TGGAGCGAACGACCTACACCGAACTGAGATACCTACAGCGTGAGCTATGAGAAAGCGCCACGCTTCCCGA
AGGGAGAAAGGCGGACAGGTATCCGGTAAGCGGCAGGGTCGGAACAGGAGAGCGCACGAGGGAGCTTCCA
GGGGGAAACGCCTGGTATCTTTATAGTCCTGTCGGGTTTCGCCACCTCTGACTTGAGCGTCGATTTTTGT
GATGCTCGTCAGGGGGGCGGAGCCTATGGAAAAACGCCAGCAACGCGGCCTTTTTACGGTTCCTGGCCTT
TTGCTGGCCTTTTGCTCACATGTTCTTTCCTGCGTTATCCCCTGATTCTGTGGATAACCGTATTACCGCC
TTTGAGTGAGCTGATACCGCTCGCCGCAGCCGAACGACCGAGCGCAGCGAGTCAGTGAGCGAGGAAGCGG
AAGAGCGCCCAATACGCAAACCGCCTCTCCCCGCGCGTTGGCCGATTCATTAATCACTCTGTGGTCTCAA
ATGAGAGGATCTGGATCTGAGTCTGATGAGTCTGGACTTCCTGCTATGGAAATCGAGTGTAGAATCACTG
GAACCCTTAACGGTGTTGAGTTCGAGCTTGTTGGAGGTGGTGAGGGAACTCCTGAGCAGGGAAGAATGAC
TAACAAGATGAAGTCTACCAAGGGTGCTCTTACCTTCTCTCCATACCTTCTTTCTCACGTTATGGGATAC
GGATTCTACCACTTCGGAACTTACCCATCTGGATACGAGAACCCTTTCCTTCATGCTATCAACAACGGTG
GATACACCAACACTAGGATCGAGAAGTACGAGGATGGTGGTGTTCTTCACGTTAGCTTCTCTTACAGATA
CGAGGCTGGAAGAGTGATCGGAGATTTCAAGGTAAGTTTCTGCTTCTACCTTTGATATATATATAATAAT
TATCATTAATTAGTAGTAATATAATATTTCAAATATTTTTTTCAAAATAAAAGAATGTAGTATATAGCAA
TTGCTTTTCTGTAGTTTATAAGTGTGTATATTTTAATTTATAACTTTTCTAATATATGACCAAAATTTGT
TGATGTGCAGGTTATGGGAACTGGATTCCCTGAGGATTCTGTTATCTTCACCGACAAGATCATCAGGTCT
AACGCTACTGTTGAGCATCTTCATCCTATGGGAGATAACGATCTCGATGGATCTTTCACCAGAACCTTCT
CACTTAGAGATGGTGGTTACTACTCTTCTGTGGTGGATTCTCACATGCACTTCAAGTCTGCTATCCACCC
TTCTATCCTTCAAAACGGTGGACCTATGTTCGCTTTCAGAAGAGTTGAGGAAGATCACTCTAACACCGAG
CTTGGAATCGTTGAGTACCAACATGCTTTCAAGACCCCTGATGCTGATGCTGGTGAGGAATGATAAGCTT
TGAGACCACGAAGTGGCTCTTCAGTGGACGAAAGGGCCTCGTGATACGCCTATTTTTATAGGTTAATGTC
ATGATA
